Addgene plasmid #136364: pINTO-N3::hTET3
Purpose: Expresses epitope-tagged human TET3 WT in mammalian cells
Depositing lab: Roberto Bonasio. Publication: Delineation of a Human Mendelian Disorder of the DNA Demethylation Machinery: TET3 Deficiency. Beck DB, Petracovici A, He C, Moore HW, Louie RJ, Ansar M, Douzgou S, Sithambaram S, Cottrell T, Santos-Cortez RLP, Prijoles EJ, Bend R, Keren B, Mignot C, Nougues MC, Ounap K, Reimand T, Pajusalu S, Zahid M, Saqib MAN, Buratti J, Seaby EG, McWalter K, Telegrafi A, Baldridge D, Shinawi M, Leal SM, Schaefer GB, Stevenson RE, Banka S, Bonasio R, Fahrner JA. Am J Hum Genet. 2020 Jan 3. pii: S0002-9297(19)30471-9. doi: 10.1016/j.ajhg.2019.12.007. PubMed 31928709.
Backbone
  Vector backbone: pINTO-N3
  Backbone manufacturer: BonasioLab
  Backbone size w/o insert (bp): 6900
  Total vector size (bp): 12300
  Vector type: Mammalian Expression
  Selectable markers: Zeocin
Growth in bacteria
  Bacterial resistance: Ampicillin, 100 μg/mL
  Growth temperature: 37°C
  Growth strain: DH5alpha
  Copy number: High Copy
Gene/Insert
  Gene/Insert name: TET3
  Species: H. sapiens (human)
  Insert size (bp): 5400
  GenBank ID: NP_001274420.1
  Entrez Gene: TET3 (a.k.a. hCG_40738)
  Tag / fusion protein: FLAG (N terminal on backbone); HA (N terminal on backbone); 2xStrep-tagII (N terminal on backbone)
  Cloning method: Gibson Cloning
  Sequencing primers: 5′ CGCAAATGGGCGGTAGGCGTG; 3′ TAGAAGGCACAGTCGAGG
Terms and licenses: Academic/Nonprofit Terms; Industry Terms: Not Available to Industry
How to cite: pINTO-N3::hTET3 was a gift from Roberto Bonasio (Addgene plasmid # 136364 ; http://n2t.net/addgene:136364 ; RRID:Addgene_136364)
