[The description below was written by a language model from this plasmid's Addgene catalogue record and pLannotate feature annotations shown in this document.]
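Description:
pINTO-N3::hTET3 is a mammalian expression plasmid of about 12.3 kb that produces wild-type human TET3 carrying an N-terminal affinity/epitope tag supplied by the pINTO-N3 backbone. It is propagated in E. coli through a high-copy ColE1/pUC-type origin with ampicillin selection (AmpR under its own bla promoter), and it also carries an f1 phage origin. For selection in mammalian cells, an SV40 early promoter drives the Sh ble (BleoR) gene, which confers Zeocin resistance and is terminated by an SV40 poly(A) signal. An EM7 bacterial promoter upstream of the same gene allows it to be expressed in bacteria as well.

The expression cassette uses the CMV immediate-early enhancer and promoter. Immediately downstream are two short matches to tet operator-containing promoters and a fragment resembling a Tet-responsive promoter. This layout suggests a CMV promoter with tet operator sites that would be repressible by the Tet repressor and inducible with tetracycline or doxycycline in suitable host cells, although the record does not explicitly say the vector is inducible. The catalogue lists the N-terminal tag as FLAG, HA and 2xStrep-tagII. The automated annotation detects only a FLAG fragment and one Strep-tag II upstream of the roughly 5.4 kb TET3 open reading frame, which ends at a bGH polyadenylation signal. The short lacI, bom and yeast NAP1 fragment hits look like backbone remnants or spurious annotation matches rather than functional elements.

TET3 is a dioxygenase that oxidises 5-methylcytosine to 5-hydroxymethylcytosine and further oxidised forms, a first step in DNA demethylation. The construct was deposited with a study of human TET3 deficiency. It suits tagged expression, detection and affinity purification of the wild-type enzyme, which could serve as a reference for comparison with variants.
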