Features (pLannotate 1.2.2; 25 found; start..end, strand, type, name):
    363..742     +  enhancer       CMV enhancer: human cytomegalovirus immediate early enhancer
    743..946     +  promoter       CMV promoter: human cytomegalovirus (CMV) immediate early promoter
    948..967     +  promoter       PLtetO-1 promoter (fragment): modified phage lambda PL promoter with tet operator sites (Lutz and Bujard, 1997)
    969..988     +  promoter       PLtetO-1 promoter (fragment): modified phage lambda PL promoter with tet operator sites (Lutz and Bujard, 1997)
    996..1029    +  promoter       TRE3GV promoter (fragment): 3rd-generation Tet-responsive promoter that can be activated by binding of Tet-On® 3G, optimized for retroviral and lentiviral vectors
   1121..1143    +  CDS            3xFLAG (fragment): three tandem FLAG® epitope tags
   1253..1276    +  CDS            Strep-Tag II: peptide that binds Strep-Tactin®, an engineered form of streptavidin
   1352..6733    +  CDS            TET3: TET3_HUMAN - Also known as KIAA0401. Experimental evidence at protein level: Swiss-Prot protein existence level 1. Dioxygenase that catalyzes the conversion of the modified genomic base 5-methylcytosine (5mC) into 5-hydroxymethylcytosine (5hmC) and plays a key role in epigenetic chromatin reprogramming in the zygote following fertilization (PubMed:31928709). Also mediates subsequent conversion of 5hmC into 5-formylcytosine (5fC), and conversion of 5fC to 5-carboxylcytosine (5caC). Conversion of 5mC into 5hmC, 5fC and 5caC probably constitutes the first step in cytosine demethylation (By simila
   6814..7038    +  polyA_signal   bGH poly(A) signal: bovine growth hormone polyadenylation signal
   7042..7063    +  promoter       SV40 promoter (fragment): SV40 enhancer and early promoter
   7084..7512    +  rep_origin     f1 ori (sequence partly withheld): f1 bacteriophage origin of replication; arrow indicates direction of (+) strand synthesis
   7526..7855    +  promoter       SV40 promoter: SV40 enhancer and early promoter
   7903..7950    +  promoter       EM7 promoter: synthetic bacterial promoter&nbsp
   7969..8343    +  CDS            BleoR: antibiotic-binding protein; Sh ble from Streptoalloteichus hindustanus; confers resistance to bleomycin, phleomycin, and Zeocin™
   8353..8478    +  CDS            ble (fragment): BLE_KLEPN - Experimental evidence at protein level: Swiss-Prot protein existence level 1. Binding protein with a strong affinity to the bleomycin family of antibiotics. Binds to CL990; an antimitotic-antibiotic compound. From Klebsiella pneumoniae.
   8473..8594    +  polyA_signal   SV40 poly(A) signal: SV40 polyadenylation signal
   8665..8687    -  protein_bind   lac operator (fragment): The lac repressor binds to the lac operator to inhibit transcription in E. coli. This inhibition can be relieved by adding lactose or isopropyl-β-D-thiogalactopyranoside (IPTG). lac repressor encoded by lacI
   8691..8721    -  promoter       lac promoter: promoter for the E. coli lac operon
   8736..8757    -  protein_bind   CAP binding site: CAP binding activates transcription in the presence of cAMP. E. coli catabolite activator protein
   8770..8862    -  CDS            lacI (fragment): lac repressor; lacI; The lac repressor binds to the lac operator to inhibit transcription in E. coli. This inhibition can be relieved by adding lactose or isopropyl-β-D-thiogalactopyranoside (IPTG).
   9677..10265   -  rep_origin     ori: high-copy-number ColE1/pMB1/pBR322/pUC origin of replication
  10436..11296   -  CDS            AmpR: β-lactamase; bla; confers resistance to ampicillin, carbenicillin, and related antibiotics
  11297..11401   -  promoter       AmpR promoter: bla
  11460..11512   -  misc_feature   bom (fragment): basis of mobility region from pBR322
  12186..303     +  CDS            NAP1 (fragment) (across the origin): NAP1_YEAST - Experimental evidence at protein level: Swiss-Prot protein existence level 1. Acidic protein, which assembles histones into an octamer (in vitro). Involved in the regulation of the localization and the function of the septins during mitosis. Involved in the function of B-type cyclins. From Saccharomyces cerevisiae (strain ATCC 204508 / S288c) (Baker's yeast).
>Addgene plasmid #136364 | pINTO-N3::hTET3 | addgene full sequence | sequence record 271992 | Addgene NGS Result
ATCCAGGACAGACTTGGCTCGCTGGTGGGCCAGGACAGCGGGTATGTGGGGGGTCTTCCCAAGAACGTTA
AGGAAAAGCTGCTGAGCTTGAAGACTTTACAAAGCGAGCTATTCGAAGTTGAAAAGGAATTTCAGGTGGA
GATGTTTGAGCTAGAGAACAAGTTTCTGCAGAAGTACAAGCCCATTTGGGAGCAGCGGTCCAGGATCATT
TCAGGACAAGAGCAACCCAAGCCGGAACAGATCGCAAAGGGCCAAGAGATTGTGGAGTCACTCAATGAGA
CGGAGTTGCAATTGCATGAAGAATCTGCTTAGGGTTAGGCGTTTTGCGCTGCTTCGCGATGTACGGGCCA
GATATACGCGTTGACATTGATTATTGACTAGTTATTAATAGTAATCAATTACGGGGTCATTAGTTCATAG
CCCATATATGGAGTTCCGCGTTACATAACTTACGGTAAATGGCCCGCCTGGCTGACCGCCCAACGACCCC
CGCCCATTGACGTCAATAATGACGTATGTTCCCATAGTAACGCCAATAGGGACTTTCCATTGACGTCAAT
GGGTGGAGTATTTACGGTAAACTGCCCACTTGGCAGTACATCAAGTGTATCATATGCCAAGTACGCCCCC
TATTGACGTCAATGACGGTAAATGGCCCGCCTGGCATTATGCCCAGTACATGACCTTATGGGACTTTCCT
ACTTGGCAGTACATCTACGTATTAGTCATCGCTATTACCATGGTGATGCGGTTTTGGCAGTACATCAATG
GGCGTGGATAGCGGTTTGACTCACGGGGATTTCCAAGTCTCCACCCCATTGACGTCAATGGGAGTTTGTT
TTGGCACCAAAATCAACGGGACTTTCCAAAATGTCGTAACAACTCCGCCCCATTGACGCAAATGGGCGGT
AGGCGTGTACGGTGGGAGGTCTATATAAGCAGAGCTCTCCCTATCAGTGATAGAGATCTCCCTATCAGTG
ATAGAGATCGTCGACGAGCTCGTTTAGTGAACCGTCAGATCGCCTGGAGACGCCATCCACGCTGTTTTGA
CCTCCATAGAAGACACCGGGACCGATCCAGCCTCCGGACTCTAGCGTTTAAACTTAAGGCCACCATGGAC
TACAAGGATGACGACGATAAGGGCAGCGGATACCCATACGACGTGCCTGACTACGCCGGCAGCGCTAGCG
CATGGTCCCATCCTCAATTCGAGAAAGGCGGCGGATCTGGCGGTGGAAGCGGAGGCTCCGCCTGGAGCCA
CCCTCAGTTCGAAAAGTCCGGCAGCGAGAACCTGTACTTCCAGGGCTCCACCGGTAGCGGTACCGAGCTC
GGATCCGATGGAGGACTCGACAGCCAGTTTCAGGTGCCCCTGGCCGTCCAGCCGGACCTGCCAGGCCTTT
ATGACTTCCCTCAGCGCCAGGTGATGGTAGGGAGCTTCCCGGGGTCTGGGCTCTCCATGGCTGGGAGTGA
GTCCCAACTCCGAGGGGGTGGAGATGGTCGAAAGAAACGGAAACGGTGTGGTACTTGTGAGCCCTGCCGG
CGGCTGGAAAACTGTGGCGCTTGCACTAGCTGTACCAACCGCCGCACGCACCAGATCTGCAAACTGCGAA
AATGTGAGGTGCTGAAGAAAAAAGTAGGGCTTCTCAAGGAGGTGGAAATAAAGGCTGGTGAAGGAGCCGG
GCCGTGGGGACAAGGAGCGGCTGTCAAGACAGGCTCAGAGCTCAGCCCAGTTGATGGACCTGTTCCAGGT
CAGATGGACTCAGGGCCAGTGTACCATGGGGACTCACGGCAGCTAAGCGCCTCAGGGGTGCCGGTCAATG
GTGCTAGAGAGCCCGCTGGACCCAGTCTGCTGGGGACTGGGGGTCCTTGGCGGGTAGACCAAAAGCCCGA
CTGGGAGGCTGCCCCAGGCCCAGCTCATACTGCTCGCCTGGAAGATGCCCACGATCTGGTGGCCTTTTCG
GCTGTGGCCGAAGCTGTGTCCTCTTATGGGGCCCTTAGCACCCGGCTCTATGAAACCTTCAACCGTGAGA
TGAGTCGTGAGGCTGGGAACAACAGCAGGGGACCCCGGCCAGGGCCTGAGGGCTGCTCTGCTGGCAGCGA
AGACCTTGACACACTGCAGACGGCCCTGGCCCTCGCGCGGCATGGTATGAAACCACCCAACTGCAACTGC
GATGGCCCAGAATGCCCTGACTACCTCGAGTGGCTGGAGGGGAAGATCAAGTCTGTGGTCATGGAAGGAG
GGGAGGAGCGGCCCAGGCTCCCAGGGCCTCTGCCTCCTGGTGAGGCCGGCCTCCCAGCACCAAGCACCAG
GCCACTCCTCAGCTCAGAGGTGCCCCAGATCTCTCCCCAAGAGGGCCTGCCCCTGTCCCAGAGTGCCCTG
AGCATTGCCAAGGAAAAAAACATCAGCTTGCAGACCGCCATTGCCATTGAGGCCCTCACACAGCTCTCCT
CTGCCCTCCCGCAGCCTTCTCATTCCACCCCCCAGGCTTCTTGCCCCCTTCCTGAGGCCTTGTCACCTCC
TGCCCCTTTCAGATCTCCCCAGTCTTACCTCCGGGCTCCCTCATGGCCTGTGGTTCCTCCTGAAGAGCAC
TCATCTTTTGCTCCTGATAGCTCTGCCTTCCCTCCAGCAACTCCTAGAACTGAGTTCCCTGAAGCCTGGG
GCACTGACACCCCTCCAGCAACGCCCCGGAGCTCCTGGCCCATGCCTCGCCCAAGCCCCGATCCCATGGC
TGAACTGGAGCAGTTGTTGGGCAGCGCCAGTGATTACATCCAGTCAGTATTCAAGCGGCCTGAGGCCCTG
CCTACCAAGCCCAAGGTCAAGGTGGAGGCACCCTCTTCCTCCCCGGCCCCGGCCCCATCCCCTGTACTTC
AGAGGGAGGCTCCCACGCCATCCTCGGAGCCCGACACCCACCAGAAGGCCCAGACCGCCCTGCAGCAGCA
CCTCCACCACAAGCGCAGCCTCTTCCTAGAACAGGTGCACGACACCTCCTTCCCTGCTCCTTCAGAGCCT
TCTGCTCCTGGCTGGTGGCCCCCACCAAGTTCACCTGTCCCACGGCTTCCAGACAGACCACCCAAGGAGA
AGAAGAAGAAGCTCCCAACACCAGCTGGAGGTCCCGTGGGAACGGAGAAAGCTGCCCCTGGGATCAAGCC
CAGTGTCCGAAAGCCCATTCAGATCAAGAAGTCCAGGCCCCGGGAAGCACAGCCCCTCTTCCCACCTGTC
CGACAGATTGTCCTGGAAGGGCTTAGGTCCCCAGCCTCCCAGGAAGTGCAGGCTCATCCACCGGCCCCTC
TGCCTGCCTCACAGGGCTCTGCTGTGCCCCTGCCCCCAGAACCTTCTCTTGCGCTATTTGCACCTAGTCC
CTCCAGGGACAGCCTGCTGCCCCCTACTCAGGAAATGAGGTCCCCCAGCCCCATGACAGCCTTGCAGCCA
GGCTCCACTGGCCCTCTTCCCCCTGCCGATGACAAGCTGGAAGAGCTCATCCGGCAGTTTGAGGCTGAAT
TTGGAGATAGCTTTGGGCTTCCCGGCCCCCCTTCTGTGCCCATTCAGGACCCCGAGAACCAGCAAACATG
TCTCCCAGCCCCTGAGAGCCCCTTTGCTACCCGTTCCCCCAAGCAAATCAAGATTGAGTCTTCGGGGGCT
GTGACTGTGCTCTCAACCACCTGCTTCCATTCAGAGGAGGGAGGACAGGAGGCCACACCCACCAAGGCTG
AGAACCCACTCACACCCACCCTCAGTGGCTTCTTGGAGTCACCTCTTAAGTACCTGGACACACCCACCAA
GAGTCTGCTGGACACACCTGCCAAGAGAGCCCAGGCCGAGTTCCCCACCTGCGATTGCGTCGAACAAATA
GTGGAGAAAGATGAAGGTCCATATTATACTCACTTGGGATCTGGCCCCACGGTCGCCTCTATCCGGGAAC
TCATGGAGGAGCGGTATGGAGAGAAGGGGAAAGCCATCCGGATCGAGAAGGTCATCTACACGGGGAAGGA
GGGAAAGAGCTCCCGCGGTTGCCCCATTGCAAAGTGGGTGATCCGCAGGCACACGCTGGAGGAGAAGCTA
CTCTGCCTGGTGCGGCACCGGGCAGGCCACCACTGCCAGAACGCTGTGATCGTCATCCTCATCCTGGCCT
GGGAGGGCATTCCCCGTAGCCTCGGAGACACCCTCTACCAGGAGCTCACCGACACCCTCCGGAAGTATGG
GAACCCCACCAGCCGGAGATGCGGCCTCAACGATGACCGGACCTGCGCTTGCCAAGGCAAAGACCCCAAC
ACCTGTGGTGCCTCCTTCTCCTTTGGTTGTTCCTGGAGCATGTACTTCAACGGCTGCAAGTATGCTCGGA
GCAAGACACCTCGCAAGTTCCGCCTCGCAGGGGACAATCCCAAAGAGGAAGAAGTGCTCCGGAAGAGTTT
CCAGGACCTGGCCACCGAAGTCGCTCCCCTGTACAAGCGACTGGCCCCTCAGGCCTATCAGAACCAGGTG
ACCAACGAGGAAATAGCGATTGACTGCCGTCTGGGGCTGAAGGAAGGACGGCCCTTCGCGGGGGTCACGG
CCTGCATGGACTTCTGTGCCCACGCCCACAAGGACCAGCATAACCTCTACAATGGGTGCACCGTGGTCTG
CACCCTGACCAAGGAAGACAATCGCTGCGTGGGCAAGATTCCCGAGGATGAGCAGCTGCATGTTCTCCCC
CTGTACAAGATGGCCAACACGGATGAGTTTGGTAGCGAGGAGAACCAGAATGCAAAGGTGGGCAGCGGAG
CCATCCAGGTGCTCACCGCCTTCCCCCGCGAGGTCCGACGCCTGCCCGAGCCTGCCAAGTCCTGCCGCCA
GCGGCAGCTGGAAGCCAGAAAGGCAGCAGCCGAGAAGAAGAAGATTCAGAAGGAGAAGCTGAGCACTCCG
GAGAAGATCAAGCAGGAGGCCCTGGAGCTGGCGGGCATTACGTCGGACCCAGGCCTGTCTCTGAAGGGTG
GATTGTCCCAGCAAGGCCTGAAGCCCTCCCTCAAGGTGGAGCCGCAGAACCACTTCAGCTCCTTCAAGTA
CAGCGGCAACGCGGTGGTGGAGAGCTACTCGGTGCTGGGCAACTGCCGGCCCTCCGACCCTTACAGCATG
AACAGCGTGTACTCCTACCACTCCTACTATGCACAGCCCAGCCTGACCTCCGTCAATGGCTTCCACTCCA
AGTACGCTCTCCCGTCTTTTAGCTACTATGGCTTTCCATCCAGCAACCCCGTCTTCCCCTCTCAGTTCCT
GGGTCCTGGTGCCTGGGGGCATAGTGGCAGCAGTGGCAGTTTTGAGAAGAAGCCAGACCTCCACGCTCTG
CACAACAGCCTGAGCCCGGCCTACGGTGGTGCTGAGTTTGCCGAGCTGCCCAGCCAGGCTGTTCCCACAG
ACGCCCACCACCCCACTCCTCACCACCAGCAGCCTGCGTACCCAGGCCCCAAGGAGTATCTGCTTCCCAA
GGCCCCCCTACTCCACTCAGTGTCCAGGGACCCCTCCCCCTTTGCCCAGAGCTCCAACTGCTACAACAGA
TCCATCAAGCAAGAGCCAGTAGACCCGCTGACCCAGGCTGAGCCTGTGCCCAGAGACGCTGGCAAGATGG
GCAAGACACCTCTGTCCGAGGTGTCTCAGAATGGAGGACCCAGTCACCTTTGGGGACAGTACTCAGGAGG
CCCAAGCATGTCCCCCAAGAGGACTAACGGTGTGGGTGGCAGCTGGGGTGTGTTCTCGTCTGGGGAGAGT
CCTGCCATCGTCCCTGACAAGCTCAGTTCCTTTGGGGCCAGCTGCCTGGCCCCTTCCCACTTCACAGATG
GCCAGTGGGGGCTGTTCCCCGGTGAGGGGCAGCAGGCAGCTTCCCACTCTGGAGGACGGCTGCGAGGCAA
ACCGTGGAGCCCCTGCAAGTTTGGGAACAGCACCTCGGCCTTGGCTGGGCCCAGCCTGACTGAGAAGCCG
TGGGCGCTGGGGGCAGGGGATTTCAACTCGGCCCTGAAAGGTAGTCCTGGGTTCCAAGACAAGCTGTGGA
ACCCCATGAAAGGAGAGGAGGGCAGGATTCCAGCCGCAGGGGCCAGCCAGCTGGACAGGGCCTGGCAGTC
CTTTGGTCTGCCCCTGGGATCCAGCGAGAAGCTGTTTGGGGCTCTGAAGTCAGAGGAGAAGCTGTGGGAC
CCCTTCAGCCTGGAGGAGGGGCCGGCTGAGGAGCCCCCCAGCAAGGGAGCGGTGAAGGAGGAGAAGGGCG
GTGGTGGTGCGGAGGAGGAAGAGGAGGAGCTGTGGTCGGACAGTGAACACAACTTCCTGGACGAGAACAT
CGGCGGCGTGGCCGTGGCCCCAGCCCACGGCTCCATCCTCATCGAGTGTGCCCGGCGGGAGCTGCACGCC
ACCACGCCGCTTAAGAAGCCCAACCGCTGCCACCCCACCCGCATCTCGCTGGTCTTCTACCAGCACAAGA
ACCTCAACCAGCCCAACCACGGGCTGGCCCTCTGGGAAGCCAAGATGAAGCAGCTGGCGGAGAGGGCACG
GGCACGGCAGGAGGAGGCTGCCCGGCTGGGCCTGGGCCAGCAGGAGGCCAAGCTCTACGGGAAGAAGCGC
AAGTGGGGGGGCACTGTGGTTGCTGAGCCCCAGCAGAAAGAGAAGAAGGGGGTCGTCCCCACCCGGCAGG
CACTGGCTGTGCCCACAGACTCGGCGGTCACCGTGTCCTCCTATGCCTACACGAAGGTCACTGGCCCCTA
CAGCCGCTGGATCCTGTGAATTCTGCAGATATCCAGCACAGTGGCGGCCGCTCGAGTCTAGAGGGCCCGT
TTAAACCCGCTGATCAGCCTCGACTGTGCCTTCTAGTTGCCAGCCATCTGTTGTTTGCCCCTCCCCCGTG
CCTTCCTTGACCCTGGAAGGTGCCACTCCCACTGTCCTTTCCTAATAAAATGAGGAAATTGCATCGCATT
GTCTGAGTAGGTGTCATTCTATTCTGGGGGGTGGGGTGGGGCAGGACAGCAAGGGGGAGGATTGGGAAGA
CAATAGCAGGCATGCTGGGGATGCGGTGGGCTCTATGGCTTCTGAGGCGGAAAGAACCAGCTGGGGCTCT
AGGGGGTATCCCC
[124 nt withheld, positions 7084-7207]
C
[91 nt withheld, positions 7209-7299]
A
[49 nt withheld, positions 7301-7349]
CCTTTGACGTTGGAGTCCACGTTCTTT
[37 nt withheld, positions 7377-7413]
ACCCTATCTCGGTCTATTCTTTTGATTTATAAGGGATTTTGCCGATTTCGGCCTATTGGTTAAAAAATGA
GCTGATTTAACAAAAATTTAACGCGAATTAATTCTGTGGAATGTGTGTCAGTTAGGGTGTGGAAAGTCCC
CAGGCTCCCCAGCAGGCAGAAGTATGCAAAGCATGCATCTCAATTAGTCAGCAACCAGGTGTGGAAAGTC
CCCAGGCTCCCCAGCAGGCAGAAGTATGCAAAGCATGCATCTCAATTAGTCAGCAACCATAGTCCCGCCC
CTAACTCCGCCCATCCCGCCCCTAACTCCGCCCAGTTCCGCCCATTCTCCGCCCCATGGCTGACTAATTT
TTTTTATTTATGCAGAGGCCGAGGCCGCCTCTGCCTCTGAGCTATTCCAGAAGTAGTGAGGAGGCTTTTT
TGGAGGCCTAGGCTTTTGCAAAAAGCTCCCGGGAGCTTGTATATCCATTTTCGGATCTGATCAGCACGTG
TTGACAATTAATCATCGGCATAGTATATCGGCATAGTATAATACGACAAGGTGAGGAACTAAACCATGGC
CAAGTTGACCAGTGCCGTTCCGGTGCTCACCGCGCGCGACGTCGCCGGAGCGGTCGAGTTCTGGACCGAC
CGGCTCGGGTTCTCCCGGGACTTCGTGGAGGACGACTTCGCCGGTGTGGTCCGGGACGACGTGACCCTGT
TCATCAGCGCGGTCCAGGACCAGGTGGTGCCGGACAACACCCTGGCCTGGGTGTGGGTGCGCGGCCTGGA
CGAGCTGTACGCCGAGTGGTCGGAGGTCGTGTCCACGAACTTCCGGGACGCCTCCGGGCCGGCCATGACC
GAGATCGGCGAGCAGCCGTGGGGGCGGGAGTTCGCCCTGCGCGACCCGGCCGGCAACTGCGTGCACTTCG
TGGCCGAGGAGCAGGACTGACACGTGCTACGAGATTTCGATTCCACCGCCGCCTTCTATGAAAGGTTGGG
CTTCGGAATCGTTTTCCGGGACGCCGGCTGGATGATCCTCCAGCGCGGGGATCTCATGCTGGAGTTCTTC
GCCCACCCCAACTTGTTTATTGCAGCTTATAATGGTTACAAATAAAGCAATAGCATCACAAATTTCACAA
ATAAAGCATTTTTTTCACTGCATTCTAGTTGTGGTTTGTCCAAACTCATCAATGTATCTTATCATGTCTG
TATACCGTCGACCTCTAGCTAGAGCTTGGCGTAATCATGGTCATAGCTGTTTCCTGTGTGAAATTGTTAT
CCGCTCACAATTCCACACAACATACGAGCCGGAAGCATAAAGTGTAAAGCCTGGGGTGCCTAATGAGTGA
GCTAACTCACATTAATTGCGTTGCGCTCACTGCCCGCTTTCCAGTCGGGAAACCTGTCGTGCCAGCTGCA
TTAATGAATCGGCCAACGCGCGGGGAGAGGCGGTTTGCGTATTGGGCGCTCTTCCGCTAGTCTGCAATGA
GTTCGAGTTGGCGCGCCTGTCATTCTAAATCTCTCTTTCAGCCTAAAGCTTTTTCCCCGTATCCCCCCAG
GTGTCTGCAGGCTCAAAGAGCAGCGAGAAGCGTTCAGAGGAAAGCGATCCCGTGCCACCTTCCCCGTGCC
CGGGCTGTCCCCGCACGCTGCCGGCTCGGGGATGCGGGGGGAGCGCCGGACCGGAGCGGAGCCCCGGGCG
GCTCGCTGCTGCCCCCTAGCGGGGGAGGGACGTAATTACATCCCTGGGGGCTTTGGGAGGGGGCTGTCCC
CGTGAGCTCCCAGGCGCGCCTGTCATTCTAAATCTCTCTTTCAGCCTAAAGCTTTTTCCCCGTATCCCCC
CAGGTGTCTGCAGGCTCAAAGAGCAGCGAGAAGCGTTCAGAGGAAAGCGATCCCGTGCCACCTTCCCCGT
GCCCGGGCTGTCCCCGCACGCTGCCGGCTCGGGGATGCGGGGGGAGCGCCGGACCGGAGCGGAGCCCCGG
GCGGCTCGCTGCTGCCCCCTAGCGGGGGAGGGACGTAATTACATCCCTGGGGGCTTTGGGGGGGGGCTGT
CCCCGTGAGCTCCCAGGCGCGCCAACTCGGTACTCGGGGATTTAATTAAGCTCTTCCGCTTCCTCGCTCA
CTGACTCGCTGCGCTCGGTCGTTCGGCTGCGGCGAGCGGTATCAGCTCACTCAAAGGCGGTAATACGGTT
ATCCACAGAATCAGGGGATAACGCAGGAAAGAACATGTGAGCAAAAGGCCAGCAAAAGGCCAGGAACCGT
AAAAAGGCCGCGTTGCTGGCGTTTTTCCATAGGCTCCGCCCCCCTGACGAGCATCACAAAAATCGACGCT
CAAGTCAGAGGTGGCGAAACCCGACAGGACTATAAAGATACCAGGCGTTTCCCCCTGGAAGCTCCCTCGT
GCGCTCTCCTGTTCCGACCCTGCCGCTTACCGGATACCTGTCCGCCTTTCTCCCTTCGGGAAGCGTGGCG
CTTTCTCATAGCTCACGCTGTAGGTATCTCAGTTCGGTGTAGGTCGTTCGCTCCAAGCTGGGCTGTGTGC
ACGAACCCCCCGTTCAGCCCGACCGCTGCGCCTTATCCGGTAACTATCGTCTTGAGTCCAACCCGGTAAG
ACACGACTTATCGCCACTGGCAGCAGCCACTGGTAACAGGATTAGCAGAGCGAGGTATGTAGGCGGTGCT
ACAGAGTTCTTGAAGTGGTGGCCTAACTACGGCTACACTAGAAGAACAGTATTTGGTATCTGCGCTCTGC
TGAAGCCAGTTACCTTCGGAAAAAGAGTTGGTAGCTCTTGATCCGGCAAACAAACCACCGCTGGTAGCGG
TGGTTTTTTTGTTTGCAAGCAGCAGATTACGCGCAGAAAAAAAGGATCTCAAGAAGATCCTTTGATCTTT
TCTACGGGGTCTGACGCTCAGTGGAACGAAAACTCACGTTAAGGGATTTTGGTCATGAGATTATCAAAAA
GGATCTTCACCTAGATCCTTTTAAATTAAAAATGAAGTTTTAAATCAATCTAAAGTATATATGAGTAAAC
TTGGTCTGACAGTTACCAATGCTTAATCAGTGAGGCACCTATCTCAGCGATCTGTCTATTTCGTTCATCC
ATAGTTGCCTGACTCCCCGTCGTGTAGATAACTACGATACGGGAGGGCTTACCATCTGGCCCCAGTGCTG
CAATGATACCGCGAGAACCACGCTCACCGGCTCCAGATTTATCAGCAATAAACCAGCCAGCCGGAAGGGC
CGAGCGCAGAAGTGGTCCTGCAACTTTATCCGCCTCCATCCAGTCTATTAATTGTTGCCGGGAAGCTAGA
GTAAGTAGTTCGCCAGTTAATAGTTTGCGCAACGTTGTTGCCATTGCTACAGGCATCGTGGTGTCACGCT
CGTCGTTTGGTATGGCTTCATTCAGCTCCGGTTCCCAACGATCAAGGCGAGTTACATGATCCCCCATGTT
GTGCAAAAAAGCGGTTAGCTCCTTCGGTCCTCCGATCGTTGTCAGAAGTAAGTTGGCCGCAGTGTTATCA
CTCATGGTTATGGCAGCACTGCATAATTCTCTTACTGTCATGCCATCCGTAAGATGCTTTTCTGTGACTG
GTGAGTACTCAACCAAGTCATTCTGAGAATAGTGTATGCGGCGACCGAGTTGCTCTTGCCCGGCGTCAAT
ACGGGATAATACCGCGCCACATAGCAGAACTTTAAAAGTGCTCATCATTGGAAAACGTTCTTCGGGGCGA
AAACTCTCAAGGATCTTACCGCTGTTGAGATCCAGTTCGATGTAACCCACTCGTGCACCCAACTGATCTT
CAGCATCTTTTACTTTCACCAGCGTTTCTGGGTGAGCAAAAACAGGAAGGCAAAATGCCGCAAAAAAGGG
AATAAGGGCGACACGGAAATGTTGAATACTCATACTCTTCCTTTTTCAATATTATTGAAGCATTTATCAG
GGTTATTGTCTCATGAGCGGATACATATTTGAATGTATTTAGAAAAATAAACAAATAGGGGTTCCGCGCA
CATTTCCCCGAAAAGTGCCACCTGACGTCGACGGATCGGGAGATCTCCCGATCCCCTATGGTGCACTCTC
AGTACAATCTGCTCTGATGCCGCATAGTTAAGCCAGTATCTGCTCCCTGCTTGTGTGTTGGAGGTCGCTG
AGTAGTGCGCGAGCAAAATTTAAGCTACAACAAGGCAAGGCTTGACCGACAATTGTTAATTAAGCTAGCA
GTCTGCAATGAGTTCGAGTTGGCGCGCCTGTCATTCTAAATCTCTCTTTCAGCCTAAAGCTTTTTCCCCG
TATCCCCCCAGGTGTCTGCAGGCTCAAAGAGCAGCGAGAAGCGTTCAGAGGAAAGCGATCCCGTGCCACC
TTCCCCGTGCCCGGGCTGTCCCCGCACGCTGCCGGCTCGGGGATGCGGGGGGAGCGCCGGACCGGAGCGG
AGCCCCGGGCGGCTCGCTGCTGCCCCCTAGCGGGGGAGGGACGTAATTACATCCCTGGGGGCTTTGGGAG
GGGGCTGTCCCCGTGAGCTCCCAGGCGCGCCTGTCATTCTAAATCTCTCTTTCAGCCTAAAGCTTTTTCC
CCGTATCCCCCCAGGTGTCTGCAGGCTCAAAGAGCAGCGAGAAGCGTTCAGAGGAAAGCGATCCCGTGCC
ACCTTCCCCGTGCCCGGGCTGTCCCCGCACGCTGCCGGCTCGGGGATGCGGGGGGAGCGCCGGACCGGAG
CGGAGCCCCGGGCGGCTCGCTGCTGCCCCCTAGCGGGGGAGGGACGTAATTACATCCCTGGGGGCTTTGG
GGGGGGGCTGTCCCCGTGAGCTCCCAGGCGCGCCAACTCGGTACTCGGGGATGCTAGCGCACCATCAACG
AGGAGGACATCTTGGCTAACCAACCCCTGTTGTTACAGTCC
